Addgene plasmid #229235: pEP28
Purpose: (Empty Backbone) Empty backbone tet operator and TetR
Depositing lab: Yolanda Schaerli. Depositing organization: Universite de Lausanne (UNIL). Publication: Uptake and leakage rates differentially shape community arrangement and composition of microbial consortia. Pignon E, Hollo G, Steiner T, van Vliet S, Schaerli Y. ISME J. 2025 Jun 13:wraf122. doi: 10.1093/ismejo/wraf122. PubMed 40509754.
Backbone
  Vector backbone: pDSG360
  Backbone size (bp): 3592
  Vector type: Bacterial Expression
Growth in bacteria
  Bacterial resistance: Chloramphenicol, 25 μg/mL
  Growth temperature: 37°C
  Growth strain: DH5alpha
  Copy number: Low Copy
Gene/Insert
  Gene/Insert name: Empty
Terms and licenses: Academic/Nonprofit Terms; Industry Terms: Not Available to Industry
How to cite: pEP28 was a gift from Yolanda Schaerli (Addgene plasmid # 229235 ; http://n2t.net/addgene:229235 ; RRID:Addgene_229235)
