[The description below was written by a language model from this plasmid's Addgene catalogue record and pLannotate feature annotations shown in this document.]
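Description:
pEP28 is an empty bacterial expression backbone of 3,592 bp, derived from pDSG360 and designed for tetracycline-regulated expression in E. coli. It replicates from a p15A origin, which the catalogue classes as low copy and which is compatible with ColE1-type plasmids, so it can coexist with a second plasmid in the same cell. Selection is by chloramphenicol, through a chloramphenicol acetyltransferase gene driven by its native cat promoter. The annotation also picks up short fragments resembling an RSF origin, the pBR322 bom region and a partial β-lactamase coding sequence. These look like backbone remnants or homology hits rather than functional elements, and ampicillin resistance is not listed for this plasmid.

The regulatory module has two parts. A tetR coding sequence sits downstream of a fragment annotated as the lacIq promoter, presumably providing constitutive repressor expression, and is insulated by the rrnB T1 and T7Te terminators. Immediately after these comes a tet operator, followed by a short match to a tetO-containing promoter variant. This pattern is consistent with a small TetR-repressible promoter, although the record does not name the promoter explicitly. Next come a BioBrick suffix and a his operon terminator, and a BioBrick prefix spans the sequence origin upstream of the tetR cassette.

No gene is present. A coding sequence placed downstream of the operator-controlled promoter would be repressed by TetR and induced by tetracycline-class ligands, which lower the repressor's affinity for the operator. The associated publication concerns uptake and leakage rates in microbial consortia, suggesting that the plasmid serves as a parent or control vector for inducible constructs in engineered bacterial communities.
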