Features (pLannotate 1.2.2; 16 found; start..end, strand, type, name):
      2..37      +  promoter       lacIq promoter (fragment): lacI (mutant); In the lacIq allele, a single base change in the promoter boosts expression of the lacI gene about 10-fold.
     64..684     +  CDS            tetR: TETR2_ECOLX - Experimental evidence at protein level: Swiss-Prot protein existence level 1. TetR is the repressor of the tetracycline resistance element; its N-terminal region forms a helix-turn-helix structure and binds DNA. Binding of tetracycline to TetR reduces the repressor affinity for the tetracycline resistance gene (tetA) promoter operator sites. From Escherichia coli.
    707..778     +  terminator     rrnB T1 terminator: transcription terminator T1 from the E. coli rrnB gene
    794..821     +  terminator     T7Te terminator: phage T7 early transcription terminator
    836..854     +  protein_bind   tet operator: tetO; bacterial operator O2 for the tetR and tetA genes tetracycline repressor TetR
    860..879     +  promoter       H1-2O2 promoter (fragment): doxycycline-inducible variant of the human H1 RNA promoter (Henriksen et al., 2007)
    899..918     +  misc_feature   BioBrick suffix: universal suffix for all parts
    919..976     +  terminator     his operon terminator: This putative transcriptin terminator from the E. coli his operon has a 2-bp deletion introduced during synthesis. Its efficiency has not been determined.
   1134..1793    -  CDS            CmR: chloramphenicol acetyltransferase; cat; confers resistance to chloramphenicol
   1794..1896    -  promoter       cat promoter: promoter of the E. coli cat gene encoding chloramphenicol acetyltransferase
   2223..2249    +  misc_feature   bom (fragment): basis of mobility region from pBR322
   2348..2403    -  rep_origin     RSF ori (fragment): Plasmids containing the RSF 1030 origin of replication can be propagated in E. coli cells that contain additional plasmids with compatible origins.
   2491..3036    -  rep_origin     p15A ori: Plasmids containing the medium-copy-number p15A origin of replication can be propagated in E. coli cells that contain a second plasmid with the ColE1 origin.
   3202..3447    -  CDS            bla(M) (fragment): β-lactamase lacking the signal sequence; bla(M); allows cytosolic expression of β-lactamase
   3526..3569    -  terminator     bacterial terminator: putative bacterial transcription terminator
   3572..1       +  misc_feature   BioBrick prefix (across the origin): BioBrick prefix for parts that do not start with "ATG"
>Addgene plasmid #229235 | pEP28 | addgene full sequence | sequence record 461677 | Addgene NGS Result
GTGGTGCAAAACCTTTGCGGTATGGCATGATAGCGCCTACTAGAGAAAGAGGAGAAATACTAGATGTCCA
GATTAGATAAAAGTAAAGTGATTAACAGCGCATTAGAGCTGCTTAATGAGGTCGGAATCGAAGGTTTAAC
AACCCGTAAACTCGCCCAGAAGCTAGGTGTAGAGCAGCCTACATTGTATTGGCATGTAAAAAATAAGCGG
GCTTTGCTCGACGCCTTAGCCATTGAGATGTTAGATAGGCACCATACTCACTTTTGCCCTTTAGAAGGGG
AAAGCTGGCAAGATTTTTTACGTAATAACGCTAAAAGTTTTAGATGTGCTTTACTAAGTCATCGCGATGG
AGCAAAAGTACATTTAGGTACACGGCCTACAGAAAAACAGTATGAAACTCTCGAAAATCAATTAGCCTTT
TTATGCCAACAAGGTTTTTCACTAGAGAATGCATTATATGCACTCAGCGCTGTGGGGCATTTTACTTTAG
GTTGCGTATTGGAAGATCAAGAGCATCAAGTCGCTAAAGAAGAAAGGGAAACACCTACTACTGATAGTAT
GCCGCCATTATTACGACAAGCTATCGAATTATTTGATCACCAAGGTGCAGAGCCAGCCTTCTTATTCGGC
CTTGAATTGATCATATGCGGATTAGAAAAACAACTTAAATGTGAAAGTGGGTCCTAATAATACTAGAGCC
AGGCATCAAATAAAACGAAAGGCTCAGTCGAAAGACTGGGCCTTTCGTTTTATCTGTTGTTTGTCGGTGA
ACGCTCTCTACTAGAGTCACACTGGCTCACCTTCGGGTGGGCCTTTCTGCGTTTATATACTAGAGTCCCT
ATCAGTGATAGAGATTGACATCCCTATCAGTGATAGAGATACTGAGCACTACTAGAGAACTAGTAGCGGC
CGCTGCAGTCCGGCAAAAAAGGGCAAGGTGTCACCACCCTGCCATTTTTCTTTAAAACCGAAAAGATTAC
TTCGCGTTATGCAGGCTTCCTCGCTCACTGACTCGCTGCGCTCGGTCGTTCGGCTGCGGCGAGCGGTATC
AGCTCACTCAAAGGCGGTAATCTCGAGTCCCGTCAAGTCAGCGTAATGCTCTGCCAGTGTTACAACCAAT
TAACCAATTCTGATTACGCCCCGCCCTGCCACTCATCGCAGTACTGTTGTAATTCATTAAGCATTCTGCC
GACATGGAAGCCATCACAAACGGCATGATGAACCTGAATCGCCAGCGGCATCAGCACCTTGTCGCCTTGC
GTATAATATTTGCCCATGGTGAAAACGGGGGCGAAGAAGTTGTCCATATTGGCCACGTTTAAATCAAAAC
TGGTGAAACTCACCCAGGGATTGGCTGAGACGAAAAACATATTCTCAATAAACCCTTTAGGGAAATAGGC
CAGGTTTTCACCGTAACACGCCACATCTTGCGAATATATGTGTAGAAACTGCCGGAAATCGTCGTGGTAT
TCACTCCAGAGCGATGAAAACGTTTCAGTTTGCTCATGGAAAACGGTGTAACAAGGGTGAACACTATCCC
ATATCACCAGCTCACCGTCTTTCATTGCCATACGGAATTCCGGATGAGCATTCATCAGGCGGGCAAGAAT
GTGAATAAAGGCCGGATAAAACTTGTGCTTATTTTTCTTTACGGTCTTTAAAAAGGCCGTAATATCCAGC
TGAACGGTCTGGTTATAGGTACATTGAGCAACTGACTGAAATGCCTCAAAATGTTCTTTACGATGCCATT
GGGATATATCAACGGTGGTATATCCAGTGATTTTTTTCTCCATTTTAGCTTCCTTAGCTCCTGAAAATCT
CGATAACTCAAAAAATACGCCCGGTAGTGATCTTATTTCATTATGGTGAAAGTTGGAACCTCTTACGTGC
CGATCAAACACCCCTTGTATTACTGTTTATGTAAGCAGACAGTTTTATTGTTCATGATGATATATTTTTA
TCTTGTGCAATGTAACATCAGAGATTTTGAGACACAACGTGGCTTTGTTGAATAAATCGAACTTTTGCTG
AGTTGAAGGATCAGATCACGCATCTTCCCGACAACGCAGACCGTTCCGTGGCAAAGCAAAAGTTCAAAAT
CACCAACTGGTCCACCTACAACAAAGCTCTCATCAACCGTGGCTCCCTCACTTTCTGGCTGGATGATGGG
GCGATTCAGGCCTGGTATGAGTCAGCAACACCTTCTTCACGAGGCAGACCTCAGCGCTAGCGGAGTGTAT
ACTGGCTTACTATGTTGGCACTGATGAGGGTGTCAGTGAAGTGCTTCATGTGGCAGGAGAAAAAAGGCTG
CACCGGTGCGTCAGCAGAATATGTGATACAGGATATATTCCGCTTCCTCGCTCACTGACTCGCTACGCTC
GGTCGTTCGACTGCGGCGAGCGGAAATGGCTTACGAACGGGGCGGAGATTTCCTGGAAGATGCCAGGAAG
ATACTTAACAGGGAAGTGAGAGGGCCGCGGCAAAGCCGTTTTTCCATAGGCTCCGCCCCCCTGACAAGCA
TCACGAAATCTGACGCTCAAATCAGTGGTGGCGAAACCCGACAGGACTATAAAGATACCAGGCGTTTCCC
CCTGGCGGCTCCCTCGTGCGCTCTCCTGTTCCTGCCTTTCGGTTTACCGGTGTCATTCCGCTGTTATGGC
CGCGTTTGTCTCATTCCACGCCTGACACTCAGTTCCGGGTAGGCAGTTCGCTCCAAGCTGGACTGTATGC
ACGAACCCCCCGTTCAGTCCGACCGCTGCGCCTTATCCGGTAACTATCGTCTTGAGTCCAACCCGGAAAG
ACATGCAAAAGCACCACTGGCAGCAGCCACTGGTAATTGATTTAGAGGAGTTAGTCTTGAAGTCATGCGC
CGGTTAAGGCTAAACTGAAAGGACAAGTTTTGGTGACTGCGCTCCTCCAAGCCAGTTACCTCGGTTCAAA
GAGTTGGTAGCTCAGAGAACCTTCGAAAAACCGCCCTGCAAGGCGGTTTTTTCGTTTTCAGAGCAAGAGA
TTACGCGCAGACCAAAACGATCTCAAGAAGATCATCTTATTAAGGGGTCTGACGCTCAGTGGAACGAAAA
CTCACGTTAAGGGATTTTGGTCATGAGATTATCAAAAAGGATCTTCACCTAGATCCTTTTAAATTAAAAA
TGAAGTTTTAAATCAATCTAAAGTATATATGAGTAAACTTGGTCTGACAGTTACCAATGCTTAATCAGTG
AGGCACCTATCTCAGCGATCTGTCTATTTCGTTCATCCATAGTTGCCTGACTCCCCGTCGTGTAGATAAC
TACGATACGGGAGGGCTTACCATCTGGCCCCAGTGCTGCAATGATACCGCGAGACCCACGCTCACCGGCT
CCAGATTTATCAGCAATAAACCAGCCAGCCGGAAGGGCCGAGCGCAGAAGTGGTCCTGCAACTTTATCCG
CCTCCATCCAGTCTATTCCATGGTGCCACCTGACGTCTAAGAAACCATTATTATCATGACATTAACCTAT
AAAAATAGGCGTATCACGAGGCAGAATTTCAGATAAAAAAAATCCTTAGCTTTCGCTAAGGATGATTTCT
GGAATTCGCGGCCGCTTCTAGA
